>Addgene plasmid #214165 | pcDNA3.1-mRAB14-HA | addgene full sequence | sequence record 424642 | Addgene NGS Result
TGCAAGCAGCAGATTACGCGCAGAAAAAAAGGATCTCAAGAAGATCCTTTGATCTTTTCTACGGGGTCTG
ACGCTCAGTGGAACGAAAACTCACGTTAAGGGATTTTGGTCATGAGATTATCAAAAAGGATCTTCACCTA
GATCCTTTTAAATTAAAAATGAAGTTTTAAATCAATCTAAAGTATATATGAGTAAACTTGGTCTGACAGT
TACCAATGCTTAATCAGTGAGGCACCTATCTCAGCGATCTGTCTATTTCGTTCATCCATAGTTGCCTGAC
TCCCCGTCGTGTAGATAACTACGATACGGGAGGGCTTACCATCTGGCCCCAGTGCTGCAATGATACCGCG
AGACCCACGCTCACCGGCTCCAGATTTATCAGCAATAAACCAGCCAGCCGGAAGGGCCGAGCGCAGAAGT
GGTCCTGCAACTTTATCCGCCTCCATCCAGTCTATTAATTGTTGCCGGGAAGCTAGAGTAAGTAGTTCGC
CAGTTAATAGTTTGCGCAACGTTGTTGCCATTGCTACAGGCATCGTGGTGTCACGCTCGTCGTTTGGTAT
GGCTTCATTCAGCTCCGGTTCCCAACGATCAAGGCGAGTTACATGATCCCCCATGTTGTGCAAAAAAGCG
GTTAGCTCCTTCGGTCCTCCGATCGTTGTCAGAAGTAAGTTGGCCGCAGTGTTATCACTCATGGTTATGG
CAGCACTGCATAATTCTCTTACTGTCATGCCATCCGTAAGATGCTTTTCTGTGACTGGTGAGTACTCAAC
CAAGTCATTCTGAGAATAGTGTATGCGGCGACCGAGTTGCTCTTGCCCGGCGTCAATACGGGATAATACC
GCGCCACATAGCAGAACTTTAAAAGTGCTCATCATTGGAAAACGTTCTTCGGGGCGAAAACTCTCAAGGA
TCTTACCGCTGTTGAGATCCAGTTCGATGTAACCCACTCGTGCACCCAACTGATCTTCAGCATCTTTTAC
TTTCACCAGCGTTTCTGGGTGAGCAAAAACAGGAAGGCAAAATGCCGCAAAAAAGGGAATAAGGGCGACA
CGGAAATGTTGAATACTCATACTCTTCCTTTTTCAATATTATTGAAGCATTTATCAGGGTTATTGTCTCA
TGAGCGGATACATATTTGAATGTATTTAGAAAAATAAACAAATAGGGGTTCCGCGCACATTTCCCCGAAA
AGTGCCACCTGACGTCGACGGATCGGGAGATCTCCCGATCCCCTATGGTGCACTCTCAGTACAATCTGCT
CTGATGCCGCATAGTTAAGCCAGTATCTGCTCCCTGCTTGTGTGTTGGAGGTCGCTGAGTAGTGCGCGAG
CAAAATTTAAGCTACAACAAGGCAAGGCTTGACCGACAATTGCATGAAGAATCTGCTTAGGGTTAGGCGT
TTTGCGCTGCTTCGCGATGTACGGGCCAGATATACGCGTTGACATTGATTATTGACTAGTTATTAATAGT
AATCAATTACGGGGTCATTAGTTCATAGCCCATATATGGAGTTCCGCGTTACATAACTTACGGTAAATGG
CCCGCCTGGCTGACCGCCCAACGACCCCCGCCCATTGACGTCAATAATGACGTATGTTCCCATAGTAACG
CCAATAGGGACTTTCCATTGACGTCAATGGGTGGAGTATTTACGGTAAACTGCCCACTTGGCAGTACATC
AAGTGTATCATATGCCAAGTACGCCCCCTATTGACGTCAATGACGGTAAATGGCCCGCCTGGCATTATGC
CCAGTACATGACCTTATGGGACTTTCCTACTTGGCAGTACATCTACGTATTAGTCATCGCTATTACCATG
GTGATGCGGTTTTGGCAGTACATCAATGGGCGTGGATAGCGGTTTGACTCACGGGGATTTCCAAGTCTCC
ACCCCATTGACGTCAATGGGAGTTTGTTTTGGCACCAAAATCAACGGGACTTTCCAAAATGTCGTAACAA
CTCCGCCCCATTGACGCAAATGGGCGGTAGGCGTGTACGGTGGGAGGTCTATATAAGCAGAGCTCTCTGG
CTAACTAGAGAACCCACTGCTTACTGGCTTATCGAAATTAATACGACTCACTATAGGGAGACCCAAGCTG
GCTAGCGTTTAAACTTAAGCTTGGTACCGAGCTCGGATCCACTAGTCCAGTGTGGTGGAATTCACCATGG
CAACTGCACCGTACAACTACTCTTACATCTTTAAGTATATTATTATTGGGGATATGGGAGTAGGAAAATC
TTGCTTGCTTCATCAATTTACAGAAAAAAAATTTATGGCTGATTGTCCTCACACAATTGGTGTTGAATTT
GGTACAAGAATAATTGAAGTTAGTGGTCAAAAAATCAAACTGCAGATTTGGGATACAGCAGGGCAGGAGC
GGTTCAGAGCGGTTACACGGAGCTACTATAGAGGAGCTGCAGGTGCGCTCATGGTGTATGACATCACCAG
AAGAAGTACATATAACCACTTAAGCAGCTGGTTGACAGACGCAAGGAATCTCACCAATCCAAACACTGTA
ATAATTCTCATAGGAAATAAAGCAGACTTGGAAGCACAGAGAGATGTTACCTATGAAGAAGCCAAACAGT
TTGCTGAGGAAAACGGCTTATTGTTCCTTGAAGCAAGCGCAAAAACGGGAGAGAATGTAGAAGATGCTTT
TCTTGAGGCTGCCAAGAAAATCTATCAGAACATTCAGGATGGAAGCCTGGATCTGAATGCTGCCGAGTCT
GGTGTACAACACAAACCCTCAGCCCCGCAGGGAGGACGGCTAACCAGTGAACCCCAACCCCAGAGAGAAG
GCTGTGGCTGCTACCCATACGACGTACCAGATTACGCTTAAGAATTCTGCAGATATCCAGCACAGTGGCG
GCCGCTCGAGTCTAGAGGGCCCGTTTAAACCCGCTGATCAGCCTCGACTGTGCCTTCTAGTTGCCAGCCA
TCTGTTGTTTGCCCCTCCCCCGTGCCTTCCTTGACCCTGGAAGGTGCCACTCCCACTGTCCTTTCCTAAT
AAAATGAGGAAATTGCATCGCATTGTCTGAGTAGGTGTCATTCTATTCTGGGGGGTGGGGTGGGGCAGGA
CAGCAAGGGGGAGGATTGGGAAGACAATAGCAGGCATGCTGGGGATGCGGTGGGCTCTATGGCTTCTGAG
GCGGAAAGAACCAGCTGGGGCTCTAGGGGGTATCCCC
[124 nt withheld, positions 3188-3311]
C
[91 nt withheld, positions 3313-3403]
A
[49 nt withheld, positions 3405-3453]
CCTTTGACGTTGGAGTCCACGTTCTTT
[37 nt withheld, positions 3481-3517]
ACCCTATCTCGGTCTATTCTTTTGATTTATAAGGGATTTTGCCGATTTCGGCCTATTGGTTAAAAAATGA
GCTGATTTAACAAAAATTTAACGCGAATTAATTCTGTGGAATGTGTGTCAGTTAGGGTGTGGAAAGTCCC
CAGGCTCCCCAGCAGGCAGAAGTATGCAAAGCATGCATCTCAATTAGTCAGCAACCAGGTGTGGAAAGTC
CCCAGGCTCCCCAGCAGGCAGAAGTATGCAAAGCATGCATCTCAATTAGTCAGCAACCATAGTCCCGCCC
CTAACTCCGCCCATCCCGCCCCTAACTCCGCCCAGTTCCGCCCATTCTCCGCCCCATGGCTGACTAATTT
TTTTTATTTATGCAGAGGCCGAGGCCGCCTCTGCCTCTGAGCTATTCCAGAAGTAGTGAGGAGGCTTTTT
TGGAGGCCTAGGCTTTTGCAAAAAGCTCCCGGGAGCTTGTATATCCATTTTCGGATCTGATCAAGAGACA
GGATGAGGATCGTTTCGCATGATTGAACAAGATGGATTGCACGCAGGTTCTCCGGCCGCTTGGGTGGAGA
GGCTATTCGGCTATGACTGGGCACAACAGACAATCGGCTGCTCTGATGCCGCCGTGTTCCGGCTGTCAGC
GCAGGGGCGCCCGGTTCTTTTTGTCAAGACCGACCTGTCCGGTGCCCTGAATGAACTGCAGGACGAGGCA
GCGCGGCTATCGTGGCTGGCCACGACGGGCGTTCCTTGCGCAGCTGTGCTCGACGTTGTCACTGAAGCGG
GAAGGGACTGGCTGCTATTGGGCGAAGTGCCGGGGCAGGATCTCCTGTCATCTCACCTTGCTCCTGCCGA
GAAAGTATCCATCATGGCTGATGCAATGCGGCGGCTGCATACGCTTGATCCGGCTACCTGCCCATTCGAC
CACCAAGCGAAACATCGCATCGAGCGAGCACGTACTCGGATGGAAGCCGGTCTTGTCGATCAGGATGATC
TGGACGAAGAGCATCAGGGGCTCGCGCCAGCCGAACTGTTCGCCAGGCTCAAGGCGCGCATGCCCGACGG
CGAGGATCTCGTCGTGACCCATGGCGATGCCTGCTTGCCGAATATCATGGTGGAAAATGGCCGCTTTTCT
GGATTCATCGACTGTGGCCGGCTGGGTGTGGCGGACCGCTATCAGGACATAGCGTTGGCTACCCGTGATA
TTGCTGAAGAGCTTGGCGGCGAATGGGCTGACCGCTTCCTCGTGCTTTACGGTATCGCCGCTCCCGATTC
GCAGCGCATCGCCTTCTATCGCCTTCTTGACGAGTTCTTCTGAGCGGGACTCTGGGGTTCGAAATGACCG
ACCAAGCGACGCCCAACCTGCCATCACGAGATTTCGATTCCACCGCCGCCTTCTATGAAAGGTTGGGCTT
CGGAATCGTTTTCCGGGACGCCGGCTGGATGATCCTCCAGCGCGGGGATCTCATGCTGGAGTTCTTCGCC
CACCCCAACTTGTTTATTGCAGCTTATAATGGTTACAAATAAAGCAATAGCATCACAAATTTCACAAATA
AAGCATTTTTTTCACTGCATTCTAGTTGTGGTTTGTCCAAACTCATCAATGTATCTTATCATGTCTGTAT
ACCGTCGACCTCTAGCTAGAGCTTGGCGTAATCATGGTCATAGCTGTTTCCTGTGTGAAATTGTTATCCG
CTCACAATTCCACACAACATACGAGCCGGAAGCATAAAGTGTAAAGCCTGGGGTGCCTAATGAGTGAGCT
AACTCACATTAATTGCGTTGCGCTCACTGCCCGCTTTCCAGTCGGGAAACCTGTCGTGCCAGCTGCATTA
ATGAATCGGCCAACGCGCGGGGAGAGGCGGTTTGCGTATTGGGCGCTCTTCCGCTTCCTCGCTCACTGAC
TCGCTGCGCTCGGTCGTTCGGCTGCGGCGAGCGGTATCAGCTCACTCAAAGGCGGTAATACGGTTATCCA
CAGAATCAGGGGATAACGCAGGAAAGAACATGTGAGCAAAAGGCCAGCAAAAGGCCAGGAACCGTAAAAA
GGCCGCGTTGCTGGCGTTTTTCCATAGGCTCCGCCCCCCTGACGAGCATCACAAAAATCGACGCTCAAGT
CAGAGGTGGCGAAACCCGACAGGACTATAAAGATACCAGGCGTTTCCCCCTGGAAGCTCCCTCGTGCGCT
CTCCTGTTCCGACCCTGCCGCTTACCGGATACCTGTCCGCCTTTCTCCCTTCGGGAAGCGTGGCGCTTTC
TCATAGCTCACGCTGTAGGTATCTCAGTTCGGTGTAGGTCGTTCGCTCCAAGCTGGGCTGTGTGCACGAA
CCCCCCGTTCAGCCCGACCGCTGCGCCTTATCCGGTAACTATCGTCTTGAGTCCAACCCGGTAAGACACG
ACTTATCGCCACTGGCAGCAGCCACTGGTAACAGGATTAGCAGAGCGAGGTATGTAGGCGGTGCTACAGA
GTTCTTGAAGTGGTGGCCTAACTACGGCTACACTAGAAGAACAGTATTTGGTATCTGCGCTCTGCTGAAG
CCAGTTACCTTCGGAAAAAGAGTTGGTAGCTCTTGATCCGGCAAACAAACCACCGCTGGTAGCGGTGGTT
TTTTTGTT
Features (pLannotate 1.2.2; 21 found; start..end, strand, type, name):
    210..1070    -  CDS            AmpR: β-lactamase; bla; confers resistance to ampicillin, carbenicillin, and related antibiotics
   1071..1175    -  promoter       AmpR promoter: bla
   1234..1286    -  misc_feature   bom (fragment): basis of mobility region from pBR322
   1441..1820    +  enhancer       CMV enhancer: human cytomegalovirus immediate early enhancer
   1821..2024    +  promoter       CMV promoter: human cytomegalovirus (CMV) immediate early promoter
   2020..2053    +  LTR            5' LTR (truncated) (fragment): truncated 5' long terminal repeat (LTR) from HIV-1
   2069..2087    +  promoter       T7 promoter: promoter for bacteriophage T7 RNA polymerase
   2167..2811    +  CDS            RAB14: RAB14_HUMAN - Experimental evidence at protein level: Swiss-Prot protein existence level 1. Involved in membrane trafficking between the Golgi complex and endosomes during early embryonic development. Regulates the Golgi to endosome transport of FGFR-containing vesicles during early development, a key process for developing basement membrane and epiblast and primitive endoderm lineages during early postimplantation development. May act by modulating the kinesin KIF16B-cargo association to endosomes (By similarity). Regulates, together with its guanine nucleotide exchange factor DENND6A, the sp
   2812..2838    +  CDS            HA: HA (human influenza hemagglutinin) epitope tag
   2918..3142    +  polyA_signal   bGH poly(A) signal: bovine growth hormone polyadenylation signal
   3146..3167    +  promoter       SV40 promoter (fragment): SV40 enhancer and early promoter
   3188..3616    +  rep_origin     f1 ori (sequence partly withheld): f1 bacteriophage origin of replication; arrow indicates direction of (+) strand synthesis
   3630..3959    +  promoter       SV40 promoter: SV40 enhancer and early promoter
   4026..4817    +  CDS            neo: KKA2_KLEPN - Also known as kan, nptII. Experimental evidence at protein level: Swiss-Prot protein existence level 1. Resistance to kanamycin, neomycin, paromomycin, ribostamycin, butirosin and gentamicin B. From Klebsiella pneumoniae.
   4841..4999    +  CDS            ble (fragment): BLE_KLEPN - Experimental evidence at protein level: Swiss-Prot protein existence level 1. Binding protein with a strong affinity to the bleomycin family of antibiotics. Binds to CL990; an antimitotic-antibiotic compound. From Klebsiella pneumoniae.
   4994..5115    +  polyA_signal   SV40 poly(A) signal: SV40 polyadenylation signal
   5188..5204    -  protein_bind   lac operator: The lac repressor binds to the lac operator to inhibit transcription in E. coli. This inhibition can be relieved by adding lactose or isopropyl-β-D-thiogalactopyranoside (IPTG). lac repressor encoded by lacI
   5212..5242    -  promoter       lac promoter: promoter for the E. coli lac operon
   5257..5278    -  protein_bind   CAP binding site: CAP binding activates transcription in the presence of cAMP. E. coli catabolite activator protein
   5291..5383    -  CDS            lacI (fragment): lac repressor; lacI; The lac repressor binds to the lac operator to inhibit transcription in E. coli. This inhibition can be relieved by adding lactose or isopropyl-β-D-thiogalactopyranoside (IPTG).
   5566..39      -  rep_origin     ori (across the origin): high-copy-number ColE1/pMB1/pBR322/pUC origin of replication
