[The description below was written by a language model from this plasmid's Addgene catalogue record and pLannotate feature annotations shown in this document.]
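Description:
pcDNA3.1-mRAB14-HA is a mammalian expression plasmid of about 6.1 kb, built on the pcDNA3.1 backbone for transient expression of mouse RAB14, a small GTPase involved in membrane trafficking between the Golgi and endosomes. It is propagated in E. coli as a high-copy plasmid through a ColE1/pUC-type origin and selected with ampicillin via the β-lactamase gene. For selection in mammalian cells it carries a neomycin phosphotransferase cassette driven by the SV40 enhancer/early promoter and terminated by an SV40 polyadenylation signal, which confers G418 resistance. An f1 phage origin is also present. Short annotated fragments, including bom, lacI, ble, an HIV-1 LTR piece, and lac promoter/operator elements, appear to be backbone remnants or partial similarity matches rather than functional parts of the design.

The expression cassette consists of the human cytomegalovirus immediate-early enhancer and promoter, followed by a T7 promoter that could support in vitro transcription. Next comes the RAB14 open reading frame, fused directly at its C terminus to an HA epitope tag, and then the bovine growth hormone polyadenylation signal. The annotation software matched the coding sequence to the human RAB14 protein entry, but the catalogue record gives the insert species as mouse; the two orthologues are closely related, so this probably reflects the reference database used. The insert was introduced by Gibson assembly. The HA tag allows detection or immunoprecipitation of the expressed protein with anti-HA antibodies. The associated publication concerns post-Golgi trafficking of STING and tonic interferon signalling, which suggests the construct was used to study RAB14 in that pathway.
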