Addgene plasmid #214165: pcDNA3.1-mRAB14-HA
Purpose: Transient expression of RAB14
Depositing lab: Nan Yan. Depositing organization: University of Texas Southwestern Medical Center. Publication: Interruption of post-Golgi STING trafficking activates tonic interferon signaling. Tu X, Chu TT, Jeltema D, Abbott K, Yang K, Xing C, Han J, Dobbs N, Yan N. Nat Commun. 2022 Nov 15;13(1):6977. doi: 10.1038/s41467-022-33765-0. PubMed 36379959.
Backbone
  Vector backbone: pcDNA3.1
  Vector type: Mammalian Expression
  Selectable markers: Neomycin (select with G418)
Growth in bacteria
  Bacterial resistance: Ampicillin, 100 μg/mL
  Growth temperature: 37°C
  Growth strain: DH5alpha
  Copy number: High Copy
Gene/Insert
  Gene/Insert name: RAB14
  Species: M. musculus (mouse)
  Entrez Gene: Rab14 (a.k.a. 0610030G24Rik, 2810475J17Rik, A830021G03Rik, D030017L14Rik)
  Promoter: CMV
  Tag / fusion protein: HA (C terminal on insert)
  Cloning method: Gibson Cloning
  Sequencing primers: 5′ CMV_fwd; 3′ BGH_rev
Terms and licenses: Academic/Nonprofit Terms; Industry Terms: Not Available to Industry
How to cite: pcDNA3.1-mRAB14-HA was a gift from Nan Yan (Addgene plasmid # 214165 ; http://n2t.net/addgene:214165 ; RRID:Addgene_214165)
